>Addgene plasmid #209405 | pGG-GTS-TurboID-GFP | addgene full sequence | sequence record 418457 | Addgene NGS Result
GAAAACTCACGTTAAGGGATTTTGGTCATGAGATTATCAAAAAGGATCTTCACCTAGATCATCGGAAGAA
CGGCAACTAAGCTGCCGGGTTTGAAACACGGATGATCTCGCGGAGGGTAGCATGTTGATTGTAACGATGA
CAGAGCGTTGCTGCCTGTGATCAATTCGGGCACGAACCCAGTGGACATAAGCCTGTTCGGTTCGTAAGCT
GTAATGCAAGTAGCGTATGCGCTCACGCAACTGGTCCAGAACCTTGACCGAACGCAGCGGTGGTAACGGC
GCAGTGGCGGTTTTCATGGCTTGTTATGACTGTTTTTTTGGGGTACAGTCTATGCCTCGGGCATCCAAGC
AGCAAGCGCGTTACGCCGTGGGTCGATGTTTGATGTTATGGAGCAGCAACGATGTTACGCAGCAGGGCAG
TCGCCCTAAAACAAAGTTAAACATCATGGGGGAAGCGGTGATCGCCGAAGTATCGACTCAACTATCAGAG
GTAGTTGGCGTCATCGAGCGCCATCTCGAACCGACGTTGCTGGCCGTACATTTGTACGGCTCCGCAGTGG
ATGGCGGCCTGAAGCCACACAGTGATATTGATTTGCTGGTTACGGTGACCGTAAGGCTTGATGAAACAAC
GCGGCGAGCTTTGATCAACGACCTTTTGGAAACTTCGGCTTCCCCTGGAGAGAGCGAGATTCTCCGCGCT
GTAGAAGTCACCATTGTTGTGCACGACGACATCATTCCGTGGCGTTATCCAGCTAAGCGCGAACTGCAAT
TTGGAGAATGGCAGCGCAATGACATTCTTGCAGGTATCTTCGAGCCAGCCACGATCGACATTGATCTGGC
TATCTTGCTGACAAAAGCAAGAGAACATAGCGTTGCCTTGGTAGGTCCAGCGGCGGAGGAACTCTTTGAT
CCGGTTCCTGAACAGGATCTATTTGAGGCGCTAAATGAAACCTTAACGCTATGGAACTCGCCGCCCGACT
GGGCTGGCGATGAGCGAAATGTAGTGCTTACGTTGTCCCGCATTTGGTACAGCGCAGTAACCGGCAAAAT
CGCGCCGAAGGATGTCGCTGCCGACTGGGCAATGGAGCGCCTGCCGGCCCAGTATCAGCCCGTCATACTT
GAAGCTAGACAGGCTTATCTTGGACAAGAAGAAGATCGCTTGGCCTCGCGCGCAGATCAGTTGGAAGAAT
TTGTCCACTACGTGAAAGGCGAGATCACCAAGGTAGTCGGCAAATAATGTCTAGCTAGAAATTCGTTCAA
GCCGACGCCGCTTCGCGGCGCGGCTTAACTCAAGCGTTAGATGCACTAAGCACATAATTGCTCACAGCCA
AACTATCAGGTCAAGTCTGCTTTTATTATTTTTAAGCGTGCATAATAAGCCCTACACAAATTGGGAGATA
TATCATGCATGACCAAAATCCCTTAACGTGAGTTTTCGTTCCACTGAGCGTCAGACCCCGTAGAAAAGAT
CAAAGGATCTTCTGCCATTTTTGGGGTGAGGCCGTTCGCGGCCGAGGGGCGCAGCCCCTGGGGGGATGGG
AGCTCGGTGCCTTGATGTGGGCGCCGGCGGTCGAGTGGCGACGGCGCGGCTTGTCCGCGCCCTGGTAGAT
TGCCTGGCCGTAGGCCAGCCATTTTTGAGCGGCCAGCGGCCGCGATAGGCCGACGCGAAGCGGCGGGGCG
TAGGGAGCGCAGCGACCGAAGGGTAGGCGCTTTTTGCAGCTCTTCGGCTGTGCGCTGGCCAGACAGTTAT
GCACAGGCCAGGCGGGTTTTAAGAGTTTTAATAAGTTTTAAAGAGTTTTAGGCGGAAAAATCGCCTTTTT
TCTCTTTTATATCAGTCACTTACATGTGTGACCGGTTCCCAATGTACGGCTTTGGGTTCCCAATGTACGG
GTTCCGGTTCCCAATGTACGGCTTTGGGTTCCCAATGTACGTGCTATCCACAGGAAAGAAGCTTTTTCGA
CCTTTTTCCCCTGCTAGGGCAATTTGCCCTAGCATCTGCTCCGTACATTAGGAACCGGCGGATGCTTCGC
CCTCGATCAGGTTGCGGTAGCGCATGACTAGGATCGGGCCAGCCTGCCCCGCCTCCTCCTTCAAATCGTA
CTCCGGCAGGTCATTTGACCCGATCAGCTTGCGCACGGTGAAACAGAACTTCTTGAACTCTCCGGCGCTG
CCACTGCGTTCGTAGATCGTCTTGAACAACCATCTGGCTTCTGCCTTGCCTGCGGCGCGGCGTGCCAGGC
GGTAGAGAAAACGGCCGATGCCGGGATCGATCAAAAAGTAATCGGGGTGAACCGTCAGCACGTCCGGGTT
CTTGCCTTCTGTGATCTCGCGGTACATCCAATCAGCTAGCTCGATCTCGATGTACTCCGGCCGCCCGGTT
TCGCTCTTTACGATCTTGTAGCGGCTAATCAAGGCTTCACCCTCGGATACCGTCACCAGGCGGCCGTTCT
TGGCCTTCTTCGTACGCTGCATGGCAACGTGCGTGGTGTTTAACCGAATGCAGGTTTCTACCAGGTCGTC
TTTCTGCTTTCCGCCATCGGCTCGCCGGCAGAACTTGAGTACGTCCGCAACGTGTGGACGGAACACGCGG
CCGGGCTTGTCTCCCTTCCCTTCCCGGTATCGGTTCATGGATTCGGTTAGATGGGAAACCGCCATCAGTA
CCAGGTCGTAATCCCACACACTGGCCATGCCGGCCGGCCCTGCGGAAACCTCTACGTGCCCGTCTGGAAG
CTCGTAGCGGATCACCTCGCCAGCTCGTCGGTCACGCTTCGACAGACGGAAAACGGCCACGTCCATGATG
CTGCGACTATCGCGGGTGCCCACGTCATAGAGCATCGGAACGAAAAAATCTGGTTGCTCGTCGCCCTTGG
GCGGCTTCCTAATCGACGACGCACCGGCTGCCGGCGGTTGCCGGGATTCTTTGCGGATTCGATCAGCGGC
CGCTTGCCACGATTCACCGGGGCGTGCTTCTGCCTCGATGCGTTGCCGCTGGGCGGCCTGCGCGGCCTTC
AACTTCTCCACCAGGTCATCACCCAGCGCCGCGCCGATTTGTACCGGGCCGGATGGTTTGCGACCGCTCA
CGCCGATTCCTCGGGCTTGGGGGTTCCAGTGCCATTGCAGGGCCGGCAGACAACCCAGCCGCTTACGCCT
GGCCAACCGCCCGTTCCTCCACACATGGGGCATTCCACGGCGTCGGTGCCTGGTTGTTCTTGATTTTCCA
TGCCGCCTCCTTTAGCCGCTAAAATTCATCTACTCATTTATTCATTTGCTCATTTACTCTGGTAGCTGCG
CGATGTATTCAGATAGCAGCTCGGTAATGGTCTTGCCTTGGCGTACCGCGTACATCTTCAGCTTGGTGTG
ATCCTCCGCCGGCAACTGAAAGTTGACCCGCTTCATGGCTGGCGTGTCTGCCAGGCTGGCCAACGTTGCA
GCCTTGCTGCTGCGTGCGCTCGGACGGCCGGCACTTAGCGTGTTTGTGCTTTTGCTCATTTTCTCTTTAC
CTCATTAACTCAAATGAGTTTTGATTTAATTTCAGCGGCCAGCGCCTGGACCTCGCGGGCAGCGTCGCCC
TCGGGTTCTGATTCAAGAACGGTTGTGCCGGCGGCGGCAGTGCCTGGGTAGCTCACGCGCTGCGTGATAC
GGGACTCAAGAATGGGCAGCTCGTACCCGGCCAGCGCCTCGGCAACCTCACCGCCGATGCGCGTGCCTTT
GATCGCCCGCGACACGACAAAGGCCGCTTGTAGCCTTCCATCCGTGACCTCAATGCGCTGCTTAACCAGC
TCCACCAGGTCGGCGGTGGCCCATATGTCGTAAGGGCTTGGCTGCACCGGAATCAGCACGAAGTCGGCTG
CCTTGATCGCGGACACAGCCAAGTCCGCCGCCTGGGGCGCTCCGTCGATCACTACGAAGTCGCGCCGGCC
GATGGCCTTCACGTCGCGGTCAATCGTCGGGCGGTCGATGCCGACAACGGTTAGCGGTTGATCTTCCCGC
ACGGCCGCCCAATCGCGGGCACTGCCCTGGGGATCGGAATCGACTAACAGAACATCGGCCCCGGCGAGTT
GCAGGGCGCGGGCTAGATGGGTTGCGATGGTCGTCTTGCCTGACCCGCCTTTCTGGTTAAGTACAGCGAT
AACCTTCATGCGTTCCCCTTGCGTATTTGTTTATTTACTCATCGCATCATATACGCAGCGACCGCATGAC
GCAAGCTGTTTTACTCAAATACACATCACCTTTTTAGACGGCGGCGCTCGGTTTCTTCAGCGGCCAAGCT
GGCCGGCCAGGCCGCCAGCTTGGCATCAGACAAACCGGCCAGGATTTCATGCAGCCGCACGGCTGATGGG
CTGCCTGTATCGAGTGGTGATTTTGTGCCGAGCTGCCGGTCGGGGAGCTGTTGGCTGGCTGGTGGCAGGA
TATATTGTGGTGTAAACAAATTGACGCTTAGACAACTTAATAACACATTGCGGACGTTTTTAATGTACTG
GGGTGGATTACGGAAGACAATACGGCGGAGATTAGCCTTTTCAATTTCAGAAAGAATGCTAACCCACAGA
TGGTTAGAGAGGCTTACGCAGCACGACTCATCAAGACGATCTACCCGAGCAATAATCTCCAGGAAATCAA
ATACCTTCCCAAGAAGGTTAAAGATGCAGTCAAAAGATTCAGGACTAACTGCATCAAGAACACAGAGAAA
GATATATTTCTCAAGATCAGAAGTACTATTCCAGTATGGACGATTCAAGGCTTGCTTCACAAACCAAGGC
AAGTAATAGAGATTGGAGTCTCTAAAAAGGTAGTTCCCACTGAATCAAAGGCCATGGAGTCAAAGATTCA
AATAGAGGACCTAACAGAACTCGCCGTAAAGACTGGCGAACAGTTCATACAGAGTCTCTTACGACTCAAT
GACAAGAAGAAAATCTTCGTCAACATGGTGGAGCACGACACACTTGTCTACTCCAAAAATATCAAAGATA
CAGTCTCAGAAGAGCAAAGGGCAATTGAGACTTTTCAACAAAGGGTAATATCCGGAAACCTCCTCGGATT
CCATTGCCCAGCTATCTGTCACTTTATTGTGAAGATAGTGGAAAAGGAAGGTGGCTCCTACAAATGCCAT
CATTGCGATAAAGGAAAGGCCATCGTTGAAGATGCCTCTGCCGACAGTGGTCCCAAAGATGGACCCCCAC
CCACGAGGAGCATCGTGGAAAAAGAACACGTTCCAACCACGACTTCAAAGCAAGTGGATTGATGTGATAT
CTCCACTGACGTAAGGGATGACGCACAATCCCACTATCCTTCGCAAGACCCTTCCTCTATATAAGGAAGT
TCATTTCATTTGGAGAGAACACGCACCATGTCGAAATCTCTACCATATTCAGTTAAAGATATTCATTACG
ACAATGCCAAGTTCAGACATCGATCTCCTTTAAAGGTTTTTTCTCAAAGCTTGCTTACTCTTAGTACAAA
ACGCAACTACGCTAGCTGTAGCACGGGGAAGTTCCTTATATTAATACTGTTCTTTGGAGTAGCATGTCTA
ATGCTGATGAGTAAGAGTCCAAATGAATCTGGTCTTAATGAGAAAGGAAAGGTCACTTTTGTTGGGGGAC
TTAGGCTAGGGGGACTTTTGAGAAAGCCACCTAGGCTTCCACCTCGTTTATCACCTGACGAAGGACAATT
AAGAATGTACCCGTATGATGTTCCGGATTACGCTGGCTATCCCTACGACGTGCCCGACTATGCCGGGTAC
CCCTATGACGTCCCAGACTACGCAGCTAGCAAAGACAATACTGTGCCTCTGAAGCTGATCGCTCTCCTGG
CTAATGGCGAGTTCCATAGTGGCGAACAGCTGGGAGAAACCCTGGGCATGTCCAGGGCCGCTATCAACAA
GCACATTCAGACTCTGCGCGACTGGGGCGTGGACGTGTTCACCGTGCCCGGAAAGGGCTACTCTCTGCCC
GAGCCTATCCCGCTGCTGAACGCTAAACAGATTCTGGGACAGCTGGACGGCGGGAGCGTGGCAGTCCTGC
CTGTGGTAGACTCCACCAATCAGTACCTGCTGGATCGAATCGGCGAGCTGAAGAGTGGGGATGCTTGCAT
TGCAGAATATCAGCAGGCAGGGAGAGGAAGCAGAGGGAGGAAATGGTTCTCTCCTTTTGGAGCTAACCTG
TACCTGAGTATGTTTTGGCGCCTGAAGCGGGGACCAGCAGCAATCGGCCTGGGCCCGGTCATCGGAATTG
TCATGGCAGAAGCGCTGCGAAAGCTGGGAGCAGACAAGGTGCGAGTCAAATGGCCCAATGACCTGTATCT
GCAGGATAGAAAGCTGGCAGGCATCCTGGTGGAGCTGGCCGGAATAACAGGCGATGCTGCACAGATCGTC
ATTGGCGCCGGGATTAACGTGGCTATGAGGCGCGTGGAGGAAAGCGTGGTCAATCAGGGCTGGATCACAC
TGCAGGAAGCAGGGATTAACCTGGACAGGAATACTCTGGCCGCTACGCTGATCCGAGAGCTGCGGGCAGC
CCTGGAACTGTTCGAGCAGGAAGGCCTGGCTCCATATCTGCCACGGTGGGAGAAGCTGGATAACTTCATC
AATAGACCCGTGAAGCTGATCATTGGGGACAAAGAGATTTTCGGGATTAGCCGGGGGATTGATAAACAGG
GAGCCCTGCTGCTGGAACAGGACGGAGTTATCAAACCCTGGATGGGCGGAGAAATCAGTCTGCGGTCTGC
CGAAAAGAAGGGAGGTGGAGGAGGTTCTGGAGGCGGTGGAAGTGGTGGCGGAGGTAGCGTGAGCAAGGGC
GAGGAGCTGTTCACCGGGGTGGTGCCCATCCTGGTCGAGCTGGACGGCGACGTAAACGGCCACAAGTTCA
GCGTGTCCGGCGAGGGCGAGGGCGATGCCACCTACGGCAAGCTGACCCTGAAGTTCATCTGCACCACCGG
CAAGCTGCCCGTGCCCTGGCCCACCCTCGTGACCACCTTCACCTACGGCGTGCAGTGCTTCAGCCGCTAC
CCCGACCACATGAAGCAGCACGACTTCTTCAAGTCCGCCATGCCCGAAGGCTACGTCCAGGAGCGCACCA
TCTTCTTCAAGGACGACGGCAACTACAAGACCCGCGCCGAGGTGAAGTTCGAGGGCGACACCCTGGTGAA
CCGCATCGAGCTGAAGGGCATCGACTTCAAGGAGGACGGCAACATCCTGGGGCACAAGCTGGAGTACAAC
TACAACAGCCACAACGTCTATATCATGGCCGACAAGCAGAAGAACGGCATCAAGGTGAACTTCAAGATCC
GCCACAACATCGAGGACGGCAGCGTGCAGCTCGCCGACCACTACCAGCAGAACACCCCCATCGGCGACGG
CCCCGTGCTGCTGCCCGACAACCACTACCTGAGCACCCAGTCCGCCCTGAGCAAAGACCCCAACGAGAAG
CGCGATCACATGGTCCTGCTGGAGTTCGTGACCGCCGCCGGGATCACTCACGGCATGGACGAGCTGTACA
AGTAAAATCGATCGTTCAAACATTTGGCAATAAAGTTTCTTAAGATTGAATCCTGTTGCCGGTCTTGCGA
TGATTATCATATAATTTCTGTTGAATTACGTTAAGCATGTAATAATTAACATGTAATGCATGACGTTATT
TATGAGATGGGTTTTTATGATTAGAGTCCCGCAATTATACATTTAATACGCGATAGAAAACAAAATATAG
CGCGCAAACTAGGATAAATTATCGCGCGCGGTGTCATCTATGTTACTAGATCTGAGTGACCTAAGCTAGC
CTAGTGTCGGGCTTGTCTTCTCTGGTTTAAACTATCAGTGTTTGACAGGATATATTGGCGGGTAAACCTA
AGAGAAAAGAGCGTTTATTAGAATAATCGGATATTTAAAAGGGCGTGAAAAGGTTTATCCGTTCGTCCAT
TTGTATGTGCCAACCACAGGAACCGTAAAAAGGCCGCGTTGCTGGCGTTTTTCCATAGGCTCCGCCCCCC
TGACGAGCATCACAAAAATCGACGCTCAAGTCAGAGGTGGCGAAACCCGACAGGACTATAAAGATACCAG
GCGTTTCCCCCTGGAAGCTCCCTCGTGCGCTCTCCTGTTCCGACCCTGCCGCTTACCGGATACCTGTCCG
CCTTTCTCCCTTCGGGAAGCGTGGCGCTTTCTCATAGCTCACGCTGTAGGTATCTCAGTTCGGTGTAGGT
CGTTCGCTCCAAGCTGGGCTGTGTGCACGAACCCCCCGTTCAGCCCGACCGCTGCGCCTTATCCGGTAAC
TATCGTCTTGAGTCCAACCCGGTAAGACACGACTTATCGCCACTGGCAGCAGCCACTGGTAACAGGATTA
GCAGAGCGAGGTATGTAGGCGGTGCTACAGAGTTCTTGAAGTGGTGGCCTAACTACGGCTACACTAGAAG
GACAGTATTTGGTATCTGCGCTCTGCTGAAGCCAGTTACCTTCGGAAAAAGAGTTGGTAGCTCTTGATCC
GGCAAACAAACCACCGCTGGTAGCGGTGGTTTTTTTGTTTGCAAGCAGCAGATTACGCGCAGAAAAAAAG
GATCTCAAGAAGATCCTTTGATCTTTTCTACGGGGTCTGACGCTCAGTGGAAC
Features (pLannotate 1.2.2; 15 found; start..end, strand, type, name):
    184..207     +  promoter       Pc promoter (fragment): intI1 (promoter lies within the coding sequence); class 1 integron promoter
    383..439     +  CDS            GmR (fragment): gentamycin acetyltransferase; aacC1; confers resistance to gentamycin
    450..1237    +  CDS            SmR (fragment): aminoglycoside adenylyltransferase (Murphy, 1985); aadA; confers resistance to spectinomycin and streptomycin
   1482..1542    -  rep_origin     oriV (fragment): incP origin of replication
   1748..1942    -  rep_origin     pVS1 oriV: origin of replication for the Pseudomonas plasmid pVS1 (Heeb et al., 2000)
   2008..3081    -  CDS            pVS1 RepA: replication protein from the Pseudomonas plasmid pVS1 (Heeb et al., 2000)
   3510..4139    -  CDS            pVS1 StaA: stability protein from the Pseudomonas plasmid pVS1 (Heeb et al., 2000)
   4403..4427    +  misc_feature   LB T-DNA repeat: left border repeat from nopaline C58 T-DNA
   4996..5337    +  promoter       CaMV 35S promoter: strong constitutive promoter from cauliflower mosaic virus
   5348..5674    +  CDS            MNS3 (fragment): MNS3_ARATH - Experimental evidence at protein level: Swiss-Prot protein existence level 1. Class I alpha-mannosidase essential for early N-glycan processing. Removes preferentially alpha-1,2-linked mannose residues from Man(9)GlcNAc(2) to produce Man(8)GlcNAc(2). Involved in root development and cell wall biosynthesis. From Arabidopsis thaliana (Mouse-ear cress).
   5771..6727    +  CDS            TurboID: mutant of the E. coli biotin ligase BioID engineered for improved catalytic efficiency (Branon et al., 2018)
   6779..7495    +  CDS            EGFP: the original enhanced GFP (Yang et al., 1996) mammalian codon-optimized
   7500..7752    +  terminator     NOS terminator: nopaline synthase terminator and poly(A) signal
   7813..7837    +  misc_feature   RB T-DNA repeat: right border repeat from nopaline C58 T-DNA
   7960..8548    -  rep_origin     ori: high-copy-number ColE1/pMB1/pBR322/pUC origin of replication
