[The description below was written by a language model from this plasmid's Addgene catalogue record and pLannotate feature annotations shown in this document.]
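Description:
pGG-GTS-TurboID-GFP is a plant expression binary vector of about 8.6 kb, built on the LII alpha F1-2 backbone. It is designed for transient expression in planta, and the associated toolbox targets proximity labeling assays in Nicotiana benthamiana. The backbone carries a high-copy ColE1/pUC-type origin for propagation in E. coli, together with the pVS1 origin, RepA replication protein and StaA stability protein, which maintain the plasmid in Agrobacterium. Bacterial selection is by spectinomycin through the aadA (SmR) aminoglycoside adenylyltransferase gene. The short gentamicin-resistance, integron promoter and incP oriV matches in the annotation are only fragments. No plant selectable marker is annotated between the T-DNA borders, which fits the transient expression purpose.

The payload lies between the nopaline-type left and right T-DNA border repeats, the region that Agrobacterium transfers into plant cells. A CaMV 35S promoter drives a single fusion open reading frame that ends at a NOS terminator. The fusion begins with a Golgi targeting sequence taken from the N-terminal part of Arabidopsis alpha-mannosidase 3 (MNS3, AT1G30000). According to the record a 3xHA epitope tag follows, which is not separately annotated but would fit the gap before TurboID. Next comes TurboID, the engineered E. coli BirA-derived biotin ligase with high catalytic efficiency, and then a C-terminal EGFP. The TurboID coding sequence carries a silent C249A nucleotide change that leaves the protein sequence unaltered.

The GFP fusion lets users confirm by fluorescence microscopy that the targeting sequence delivers TurboID to the Golgi. The HA tag provides a handle for immunodetection. The construct thus serves to check localization of a compartment-specific biotin ligase used in TurboID-based proximity labeling experiments.
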