Addgene plasmid #209405: pGG-GTS-TurboID-GFP
Purpose: Transiently expressing and visualizing the subcellular localization of TurboID fused with a Golgi targeting sequence (GTS) in planta
Depositing lab: Rosa Lozano-Durán. Depositing organization: Center for Plant Molecular Biology (ZMBP). Publication: The Ti-TAN plasmid toolbox for TurboID-based proximity labeling assays in Nicotiana benthamiana. Tan H, Zhou Y, Dinius E, Lozano-Duran R. J Integr Plant Biol. 2024 Jan 31. doi: 10.1111/jipb.13610. PubMed 38294100.
Backbone
  Vector backbone: LII alpha F1-2
  Backbone manufacturer: Parniske lab
  Vector type: Plant Expression
Growth in bacteria
  Bacterial resistance: Spectinomycin, 50 μg/mL
  Growth temperature: 37°C
  Growth strain: DH5alpha
  Copy number: High Copy
Gene/Insert
  Gene/Insert name: GTS-3XHA-TurboID
  Species: (TurboID) BirA from E. coli. GTS is from ALPHA-MANNOSIDASE 3 (AT1G30000) .
  Mutation: TurboID gene sequence C249A
  Promoter: Cauliflower mosaic virus (CaMV) 35S promoter
  Tag / fusion protein: GFP (C terminal on insert)
  Cloning method: Unknown
  Sequencing primers: 5′ 35S promoter; 3′ ACCGCGCGCGATAATTTAT
Terms and licenses: Academic/Nonprofit Terms; Industry Terms: Not Available to Industry
Depositor comments: 3XHA-TurboID sequence was amplified from 3xHA-TurboID-NLS_pCDNA3 (Addgene#107171). The 249th nucleotide cytosine (C) of TurboID was changed to adenine (A) without affecting the TurboID protein sequence.
How to cite: pGG-GTS-TurboID-GFP was a gift from Rosa Lozano-Durán (Addgene plasmid # 209405 ; http://n2t.net/addgene:209405 ; RRID:Addgene_209405)
